Addgene plasmid #154409: pDONR223 SARS-CoV2 TEV-NSP10
Purpose: Gateway-compatible Entry vector
Depositing lab: Fritz Roth. Depositing organization: Sinai Health System. Publication: A Comprehensive, Flexible Collection of SARS-CoV-2 Coding Regions. Kim DK, Knapp JJ, Kuang D, Chawla A, Cassonnet P, Lee H, Sheykhkarimli D, Samavarchi-Tehrani P, Abdouni H, Rayhan A, Li R, Pogoutse O, Coyaud E, van der Werf S, Demeret C, Gingras AC, Taipale M, Raught B, Jacob Y, Roth FP. G3 (Bethesda). 2020 Aug 6. pii: g3.120.401554. doi: 10.1534/g3.120.401554. PubMed 32763951.
Backbone
  Vector backbone: pDONR223
  Backbone manufacturer: Rual et al, Genome Res. 14:2128-2135, 2004.
  Backbone size w/o insert (bp): 5005
  Vector type: Gateway-compatible Entry vector, with insert of NSP10 CDS with a TEV sequence at the N-term.
Growth in bacteria
  Bacterial resistance: Spectinomycin, 50 μg/mL
  Growth temperature: 37°C
  Growth strain: DH5alpha
  Copy number: Unknown
Gene/Insert
  Gene/Insert name: NSP10
  Species: SARS-CoV-2 isolate Wuhan-Hu-1
  Insert size (bp): 444
  Mutation: Many synonymous changes due to codon optimization
  Entrez Gene: ORF1ab (a.k.a. GU280_gp01)
  Cloning method: Gateway Cloning
  Sequencing primers: 5′ M13F; 3′ M13R
Resource information
  A portion of this plasmid was derived from a plasmid made by: PCR amplified
Terms and licenses: Academic/Nonprofit Terms; Industry Terms
How to cite: pDONR223 SARS-CoV2 TEV-NSP10 was a gift from Fritz Roth (Addgene plasmid # 154409 ; http://n2t.net/addgene:154409 ; RRID:Addgene_154409)
