[The description below was written by a language model from this plasmid's Addgene catalogue record and the feature table of its GenBank file.]
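Description:
pDONR223 SARS-CoV2 TEV-NSP10 is a Gateway-compatible entry clone built on the pDONR223 backbone. It carries the coding sequence for non-structural protein 10 (NSP10) of SARS-CoV-2 isolate Wuhan-Hu-1, one of the mature products of the ORF1ab polyprotein. The insert was PCR amplified and introduced by Gateway cloning. It is codon optimized, so it differs from the viral sequence by many synonymous changes. The plasmid is propagated in E. coli through a high-copy ColE1/pUC-type origin and is selected with spectinomycin through the aadA (SmR) aminoglycoside adenylyltransferase gene, which also confers streptomycin resistance. The held sequence record is 3234 bp. This is smaller than the 5005 bp listed for the empty donor vector, as would be expected if the donor's counter-selection cassette was exchanged for the roughly 444 bp insert during recombination.

The insert lies between attL1 and attL2 sites, which allow LR Clonase-mediated, directional transfer of the open reading frame into any attR-containing destination vector. Immediately after attL1, the feature table annotates a tobacco etch virus (TEV) protease recognition site at the N-terminus of NSP10. An N-terminal tag supplied by a destination vector could therefore be removed by TEV cleavage. The NSP10 coding region itself is not separately annotated but occupies the interval between the TEV site and attL2. The rrnB T1 and T2 terminators upstream insulate the cassette from read-through transcription. M13 forward and reverse primer sites flank the att sites for sequence verification, and a T7 promoter sits just outside attL2, oriented towards the insert. As an entry clone it has no dedicated expression promoter. It serves as a shuttle source for building NSP10 expression constructs and belongs to a collection of SARS-CoV-2 coding regions.
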