LOCUS       Exported 3234 bp ds-DNA circular SYN 12-MAY-2021
DEFINITION  Gateway-compatible Entry vector.
ACCESSION   .
VERSION     .
KEYWORDS    pDONR223 SARS-CoV2 TEV-NSP10
SOURCE      synthetic DNA construct
  ORGANISM  synthetic DNA construct
REFERENCE   1 (bases 1 to 3234)
  AUTHORS   Kim DK, Knapp JJ, Kuang D, Chawla A, Cassonnet P, Lee H,
            Sheykhkarimli D, Samavarchi-Tehrani P, Abdouni H, Rayhan A, Li R,
            Pogoutse O, Coyaud E, van der Werf S, Demeret C, Gingras AC, Taipale
            M, Raught B, Jacob Y, Roth FP
  TITLE     A Comprehensive, Flexible Collection of SARS-CoV-2 Coding Regions.
  JOURNAL   G3 (Bethesda). 2020 Aug 6. pii: g3.120.401554. doi:
            10.1534/g3.120.401554.
  PUBMED    32763951
REFERENCE   2 (bases 1 to 3234)
  AUTHORS   .
  TITLE     Direct Submission
  JOURNAL   Exported May 12, 2021 from SnapGene Server 1.1.58
            http://www.snapgene.com
FEATURES             Location/Qualifiers
     source          1..3234
                     /organism="synthetic DNA construct"
                     /mol_type="other DNA"
     terminator      82..109
                     /label=rrnB T2 terminator
                     /note="transcription terminator T2 from the E. coli rrnB
                     gene"
     terminator      201..287
                     /gene="Escherichia coli rrnB"
                     /label=rrnB T1 terminator
                     /note="transcription terminator T1 from the E. coli rrnB
                     gene"
     primer_bind     336..358
                     /label=M13/pUC Forward
                     /note="In lacZ gene"
     primer_bind     350..367
                     /label=M13 Forward
                     /note="In lacZ gene. Also called M13-F20 or M13 (-21)
                     Forward"
     primer_bind     351..367
                     /label=M13 fwd
                     /note="common sequencing primer, one of multiple similar
                     variants"
     protein_bind    383..482
                     /gene="mutant version of attL"
                     /label=attL1
                     /bound_moiety="LR Clonase(TM)"
                     /note="recombination site for the Gateway(R) LR reaction"
     CDS             482..502
                     /codon_start=1
                     /product="tobacco etch virus (TEV) protease recognition and
                     cleavage site"
                     /label=TEV site
                     /translation="ENLYFQG"
     protein_bind    complement(927..1026)
                     /gene="mutant version of attL"
                     /label=attL2
                     /bound_moiety="LR Clonase(TM)"
                     /note="recombination site for the Gateway(R) LR reaction"
     primer_bind     complement(1043..1062)
                     /label=T7
                     /note="T7 promoter, forward primer"
     promoter        complement(1044..1062)
                     /label=T7 promoter
                     /note="promoter for bacteriophage T7 RNA polymerase"
     primer_bind     complement(1067..1083)
                     /label=M13 rev
                     /note="common sequencing primer, one of multiple similar
                     variants"
     primer_bind     complement(1067..1083)
                     /label=M13 Reverse
                     /note="In lacZ gene. Also called M13-rev"
     CDS             1514..2305
                     /codon_start=1
                     /gene="aadA"
                     /product="aminoglycoside adenylyltransferase (Murphy,
                     1985)"
                     /label=SmR
                     /note="confers resistance to spectinomycin and
                     streptomycin"
                     /translation="MREAVIAEVSTQLSEVVGVIERHLEPTLLAVHLYGSAVDGGLKPH
                     SDIDLLVTVTVRLDETTRRALINDLLETSASPGESEILRAVEVTIVVHDDIIPWRYPAK
                     RELQFGEWQRNDILAGIFEPATIDIDLAILLTKAREHSVALVGPAAEELFDPVPEQDLF
                     EALNETLTLWNSPPDWAGDERNVVLTLSRIWYSAVTGKIAPKDVAADWAMERLPAQYQP
                     VILEARQAYLGQEEDRLASRADQLEEFVHYVKGEITKVVGK"
     rep_origin      2398..2986
                     /direction=RIGHT
                     /label=ori
                     /note="high-copy-number ColE1/pMB1/pBR322/pUC origin of
                     replication"
     primer_bind     2887..2906
                     /label=pBR322ori-F
                     /note="pBR322 origin, forward primer"
     primer_bind     3140..3157
                     /label=L4440
                     /note="L4440 vector, forward primer"
ORIGIN
        1 gtttcccgac tggaaagcgg gcagtgagcg caacgcaatt aatacgcgta ccgctagcca
       61 ggaagagttt gtagaaacgc aaaaaggcca tccgtcagga tggccttctg cttagtttga
      121 tgcctggcag tttatggcgg gcgtcctgcc cgccaccctc cgggccgttg cttcacaacg
      181 ttcaaatccg ctcccggcgg atttgtccta ctcaggagag cgttcaccga caaacaacag
      241 ataaaacgaa aggcccagtc ttccgactga gcctttcgtt ttatttgatg cctggcagtt
      301 ccctactctc gcgttaacgc tagcatggat gttttcccag tcacgacgtt gtaaaacgac
      361 ggccagtctt aagctcgggc cccaaataat gattttattt tgactgatag tgacctgttc
      421 gttgcaacaa attgatgagc aatgcttttt tataatgcca actttgtaca aaaaagttgg
      481 cgaaaacctg tacttccaag gcatgnnnnn nnnnnnnnnn nnnnnnnnnn nnnnnnnnnn
      541 nnnnnnnnnn nnnnnnnnnn nnnnnnnnnn nnnnnnnnnn nnnnnnnnnn nnnnnnnnnn
      601 nnnnnnnnnn nnnnnnnnnn nnnnnnnnnn nnnnnnnnnn nnnnnnnnnn nnnnnnnnnn
      661 nnnnnnnnnn nnnnnnnnnn nnnnnnnnnn nnnnnnnnnn nnnnnnnnnn nnnnnnnnnn
      721 nnnnnnnnnn nnnnnnnnnn nnnnnnnnnn nnnnnnnnnn nnnnnnnnnn nnnnnnnnnn
      781 nnnnnnnnnn nnnnnnnnnn nnnnnnnnnn nnnnnnnnnn nnnnnnnnnn nnnnnnnnnn
      841 nnnnnnnnnn nnnnnnnnnn nnnnnnnnnn nnnnnnnnnn nnnnnnnnnn nnnnnnnnnn
      901 nnnnnnnnnn nnnnnnnnnn nntaataccc aactttcttg tacaaagttg gcattataag
      961 aaagcattgc ttatcaattt gttgcaacga acaggtcact atcagtcaaa ataaaatcat
     1021 tatttgccat ccagctgata tcccctatag tgagtcgtat tacatggtca tagctgtttc
     1081 ctggcagctc tggcccgtgt ctcaaaatct ctgatgttac attgcacaag ataaaaatat
     1141 atcatcatgc ctcctctaga ccagccagga cagaaatgcc tcgacttcgc tgctacccaa
     1201 ggttgccggg tgacgcacac cgtggaaacg gatgaaggca cgaacccagt ggacataagc
     1261 ctgttcggtt cgtaagctgt aatgcaagta gcgtatgcgc tcacgcaact ggtccagaac
     1321 cttgaccgaa cgcagcggtg gtaacggcgc agtggcggtt ttcatggctt gttatgactg
     1381 tttttttggg gtacagtcta tgcctcgggc atccaagcag caagcgcgtt acgccgtggg
     1441 tcgatgtttg atgttatgga gcagcaacga tgttacgcag cagggcagtc gccctaaaac
     1501 aaagttaaac attatgaggg aagcggtgat cgccgaagta tcgactcaac tatcagaggt
     1561 agttggcgtc atcgagcgcc atctcgaacc gacgttgctg gccgtacatt tgtacggctc
     1621 cgcagtggat ggcggcctga agccacacag tgatattgat ttgctggtta cggtgaccgt
     1681 aaggcttgat gaaacaacgc ggcgagcttt gatcaacgac cttttggaaa cttcggcttc
     1741 ccctggagag agcgagattc tccgcgctgt agaagtcacc attgttgtgc acgacgacat
     1801 cattccgtgg cgttatccag ctaagcgcga actgcaattt ggagaatggc agcgcaatga
     1861 cattcttgca ggtatcttcg agccagccac gatcgacatt gatctggcta tcttgctgac
     1921 aaaagcaaga gaacatagcg ttgccttggt aggtccagcg gcggaggaac tctttgatcc
     1981 ggttcctgaa caggatctat ttgaggcgct aaatgaaacc ttaacgctat ggaactcgcc
     2041 gcccgactgg gctggcgatg agcgaaatgt agtgcttacg ttgtcccgca tttggtacag
     2101 cgcagtaacc ggcaaaatcg cgccgaagga tgtcgctgcc gactgggcaa tggagcgcct
     2161 gccggcccag tatcagcccg tcatacttga agctagacag gcttatcttg gacaagaaga
     2221 agatcgcttg gcctcgcgcg cagatcagtt ggaagaattt gtccactacg tgaaaggcga
     2281 gatcaccaag gtagtcggca aataaccctc gagccaccca tgaccaaaat cccttaacgt
     2341 gagttacgcg tcgttccact gagcgtcaga ccccgtagaa aagatcaaag gatcttcttg
     2401 agatcctttt tttctgcgcg taatctgctg cttgcaaaca aaaaaaccac cgctaccagc
     2461 ggtggtttgt ttgccggatc aagagctacc aactcttttt ccgaaggtaa ctggcttcag
     2521 cagagcgcag ataccaaata ctgttcttct agtgtagccg tagttaggcc accacttcaa
     2581 gaactctgta gcaccgccta catacctcgc tctgctaatc ctgttaccag tggctgctgc
     2641 cagtggcgat aagtcgtgtc ttaccgggtt ggactcaaga cgatagttac cggataaggc
     2701 gcagcggtcg ggctgaacgg ggggttcgtg cacacagccc agcttggagc gaacgaccta
     2761 caccgaactg agatacctac agcgtgagct atgagaaagc gccacgcttc ccgaagggag
     2821 aaaggcggac aggtatccgg taagcggcag ggtcggaaca ggagagcgca cgagggagct
     2881 tccaggggga aacgcctggt atctttatag tcctgtcggg tttcgccacc tctgacttga
     2941 gcgtcgattt ttgtgatgct cgtcaggggg gcggagccta tggaaaaacg ccagcaacgc
     3001 ggccttttta cggttcctgg ccttttgctg gccttttgct cacatgttct ttcctgcgtt
     3061 atcccctgat tctgtggata accgtattac cgcctttgag tgagctgata ccgctcgccg
     3121 cagccgaacg accgagcgca gcgagtcagt gagcgaggaa gcggaagagc gcccaatacg
     3181 caaaccgcct ctccccgcgc gttggccgat tcattaatgc agctggcacg acag
//
