>Addgene plasmid #154409 | pDONR223 SARS-CoV2 TEV-NSP10 | depositor partial sequence | sequence record 298878 | Inserted CDS with stop codon
GAAAACCTGTACTTCCAAGGCATG
[417 nt withheld, positions 25-441]
TAA
